Addgene plasmid #83146: Hs.KRAS4b K117N
Purpose: Gateway ORF Entry clone of human KRAS4B [NM_004985.4 ] with stop codon (for native or N-terminal fusions), K117N mutation
Depositing lab: Dominic Esposito. Depositing organization: National Cancer Institute (NCI).
Backbone
  Vector backbone: pDonor-255
  Backbone size w/o insert (bp): 2693
  Vector type: Gateway Entry Clone
Growth in bacteria
  Bacterial resistance: Spectinomycin, 50 μg/mL
  Growth temperature: 37°C
  Growth strain: DH10B
  Copy number: High Copy
Gene/Insert
  Gene/Insert name: KRAS
  Species: H. sapiens (human)
  Insert size (bp): 567
  Mutation: K117N
  GenBank ID: NM_004985.4
  Entrez Gene: KRAS (a.k.a. 'C-K-RAS, C-K-RAS, CFC2, K-RAS2A, K-RAS2B, K-RAS4A, K-RAS4B, K-Ras, K-Ras 2, KI-RAS, KRAS1, KRAS2, NS, NS3, OES, RALD, RASK2, c-Ki-ras, c-Ki-ras2)
  Cloning method: Gateway Cloning
  Sequencing primers: 5′ M13F 23-mer (5'-CCCAGTCACGACGTTGTAAAACG); 3′ attLR 23-mer (5'-TAACATCAGAGATTTTGAGACAC)
Terms and licenses: Academic/Nonprofit Terms; Industry Terms: Not Available to Industry
How to cite: Hs.KRAS4b K117N was a gift from Dominic Esposito (Addgene plasmid # 83146 ; http://n2t.net/addgene:83146 ; RRID:Addgene_83146)
