[The description below was written by a language model from this plasmid's Addgene catalogue record and pLannotate feature annotations shown in this document.]
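Description:
Hs.KRAS4b K117N is a Gateway entry clone built on the pDonor-255 backbone, carrying the open reading frame of the human KRAS4B isoform with a K117N substitution. The full sequence record is 3,260 nt, consistent with the 2,693 bp backbone plus the 567 bp insert. It is a purely bacterial shuttle for the ORF. Propagation relies on a high-copy ColE1/pUC-type origin, and selection on an aadA (SmR) aminoglycoside adenylyltransferase gene conferring spectinomycin resistance. That gene sits downstream of a fragment of a class 1 integron Pc promoter and a short remnant of a gentamicin acetyltransferase gene. Small lacZα and lacI fragments are also backbone remnants. The rrnB T1 and T2 terminators lie upstream of the cloning region, where terminators of this kind typically shield an insert from read-through transcription.

The K-Ras coding sequence is flanked by Gateway attL recombination sites. The automated annotation labels the upstream site as attL3 and the downstream one as a partial attL2, so the precise identity of the 5′ site is best taken from the depositor's documentation rather than this table. No promoter for expressing the insert is annotated, as expected for an entry clone. Expression elements come from whichever destination vector the ORF is moved into by an LR Clonase reaction. Because the ORF keeps its stop codon, it suits native expression or N-terminal fusions but not C-terminal tagging. The record states no purpose beyond serving as a source of this KRAS mutant ORF for building expression constructs.
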