Features (pLannotate 1.2.2; 11 found; start..end, strand, type, name):
     18..54      -  CDS            lacZα (fragment): LacZα fragment of β-galactosidase; lacZ fragment
     85..180     +  protein_bind   attL3: mutant version of attL; recombination site for the Gateway® LR reaction LR Clonase™
    186..752     +  CDS            K-Ras: human small GTPase proto-oncoprotein
    757..850     -  protein_bind   attL2 (fragment): mutant version of attL; recombination site for the Gateway® LR reaction LR Clonase™
    965..988     +  promoter       Pc promoter (fragment): intI1 (promoter lies within the coding sequence); class 1 integron promoter
   1164..1220    +  CDS            GmR (fragment): gentamycin acetyltransferase; aacC1; confers resistance to gentamycin
   1227..2018    +  CDS            SmR: aminoglycoside adenylyltransferase (Murphy, 1985); aadA; confers resistance to spectinomycin and streptomycin
   2111..2699    +  rep_origin     ori: high-copy-number ColE1/pMB1/pBR322/pUC origin of replication
   2882..2974    +  CDS            lacI (fragment): lac repressor; lacI; The lac repressor binds to the lac operator to inhibit transcription in E. coli. This inhibition can be relieved by adding lactose or isopropyl-β-D-thiogalactopyranoside (IPTG).
   3029..3056    -  terminator     rrnB T2 terminator: transcription terminator T2 from the E. coli rrnB gene
   3188..3231    +  terminator     rrnB T1 terminator: Escherichia coli rrnB; transcription terminator T1 from the E. coli rrnB gene
>Addgene plasmid #83146 | Hs.KRAS4b K117N | depositor full sequence | sequence record 158109 | Full Sequence
TTAACGCTAGCATGGATGTTTTCCCAGTCACGACGTTGTAAAACGACGGCCAGTCTTAAAATTCGAGCTC
GGTCCGAGGATCCGAAATAATGATTTTATTTTGACTGATAGTGACCTGTTCGTTGCAACAAATTGATAAG
CAATGCTTTTTTATAATGCCAACTTTGTACAAAAAAGTTGGCACCATGACTGAATATAAACTTGTGGTAG
TTGGAGCTGGTGGCGTAGGCAAGAGTGCCTTGACGATACAGCTAATTCAGAATCATTTTGTGGACGAATA
TGATCCAACAATAGAGGATTCCTACAGGAAGCAAGTAGTAATTGATGGAGAAACCTGTCTCTTGGATATT
CTCGACACAGCAGGTCAAGAGGAGTACAGTGCAATGAGGGACCAGTACATGAGGACTGGGGAGGGCTTTC
TTTGTGTATTTGCCATAAATAATACTAAATCATTTGAAGATATTCACCATTATAGAGAACAAATTAAAAG
AGTTAAGGACTCTGAAGATGTACCTATGGTCCTAGTAGGAAATAATTGTGATTTGCCTTCTAGAACAGTA
GACACAAAACAGGCTCAGGACTTAGCAAGAAGTTATGGAATTCCTTTTATTGAAACATCAGCAAAGACAA
GACAGGGTGTTGATGATGCCTTCTATACATTAGTTCGAGAAATTCGAAAACATAAAGAAAAGATGAGCAA
AGATGGTAAAAAGAAGAAAAAGAAGTCAAAGACAAAGTGTGTAATTATGTAATCAACTTTCTTGTACAAA
GTTGGCATTATAGGAAAGCATTGCTTATCAATTTGTTGCAACGAACAGGTCACTATCAGTCAAAATAAAA
TCATTATTTGCATGCAAGCTTAGATCCTCTAGACCAGCCAGGACAGAAATGCCTCGACTTCGCTGCTACC
CAAGGTTGCCGGGTGACGCACACCGTGGAAACGGATGAAGGCACGAACCCAGTGGACATAAGCCTGTTCG
GTTCGTAAGCTGTAATGCAAGTAGCGTATGCGCTCACGCAACTGGTCCAGAACCTTGACCGAACGCAGCG
GTGGTAACGGCGCAGTGGCGGTTTTCATGGCTTGTTATGACTGTTTTTTTGGGGTACAGTCTATGCCTCG
GGCATCCAAGCAGCAAGCGCGTTACGCCGTGGGTCGATGTTTGATGTTATGGAGCAGCAACGATGTTACG
CAGCAGGGCAGTCGCCCTAAAACAAAGTTAAACATTATGAGGGAAGCGGTGATCGCCGAAGTATCGACTC
AACTATCAGAGGTAGTTGGCGTCATCGAGCGCCATCTCGAACCGACGTTGCTGGCCGTACATTTGTACGG
CTCCGCAGTGGATGGCGGCCTGAAGCCACACAGTGATATTGATTTGCTGGTTACGGTGACCGTAAGGCTT
GATGAAACAACGCGGCGAGCTTTGATCAACGACCTTTTGGAAACTTCGGCTTCCCCTGGAGAGAGCGAGA
TTCTCCGCGCTGTAGAAGTCACCATTGTTGTGCACGACGACATCATTCCGTGGCGTTATCCAGCTAAGCG
CGAACTGCAATTTGGAGAATGGCAGCGCAATGACATTCTTGCAGGTATCTTCGAGCCAGCCACGATCGAC
ATTGATCTGGCTATCTTGCTGACAAAAGCAAGAGAACATAGCGTTGCCTTGGTAGGTCCAGCGGCGGAGG
AACTCTTTGATCCGGTTCCTGAACAGGATCTATTTGAGGCGCTAAATGAAACCTTAACGCTATGGAACTC
GCCGCCCGACTGGGCTGGCGATGAGCGAAATGTAGTGCTTACGTTGTCCCGCATTTGGTACAGCGCAGTA
ACCGGCAAAATCGCGCCGAAGGATGTCGCTGCCGACTGGGCAATGGAGCGCCTGCCGGCCCAGTATCAGC
CCGTCATACTTGAAGCTAGACAGGCTTATCTTGGACAAGAAGAAGATCGCTTGGCCTCGCGCGCAGATCA
GTTGGAAGAATTTGTCCACTACGTGAAAGGCGAGATCACCAAGGTAGTCGGCAAATAACCCTCGAGCCAC
CCATGACCAAAATCCCTTAACGTGAGTTACGCGTCGTTCCACTGAGCGTCAGACCCCGTAGAAAAGATCA
AAGGATCTTCTTGAGATCCTTTTTTTCTGCGCGTAATCTGCTGCTTGCAAACAAAAAAACCACCGCTACC
AGCGGTGGTTTGTTTGCCGGATCAAGAGCTACCAACTCTTTTTCCGAAGGTAACTGGCTTCAGCAGAGCG
CAGATACCAAATACTGTCCTTCTAGTGTAGCCGTAGTTAGGCCACCACTTCAAGAACTCTGTAGCACCGC
CTACATACCTCGCTCTGCTAATCCTGTTACCAGTGGCTGCTGCCAGTGGCGATAAGTCGTGTCTTACCGG
GTTGGACTCAAGACGATAGTTACCGGATAAGGCGCAGCGGTCGGGCTGAACGGGGGGTTCGTGCACACAG
CCCAGCTTGGAGCGAACGACCTACACCGAACTGAGATACCTACAGCGTGAGCATTGAGAAAGCGCCACGC
TTCCCGAAGGGAGAAAGGCGGACAGGTATCCGGTAAGCGGCAGGGTCGGAACAGGAGAGCGCACGAGGGA
GCTTCCAGGGGGAAACGCCTGGTATCTTTATAGTCCTGTCGGGTTTCGCCACCTCTGACTTGAGCGTCGA
TTTTTGTGATGCTCGTCAGGGGGGCGGAGCCTATGGAAAAACGCCAGCAACGCGGCCTTTTTACGGTTCC
TGGCCTTTTGCTGGCCTTTTGCTCACATGTTCTTTCCTGCGTTATCCCCTGATTCTGTGGATAACCGTAT
TACCGCCTTTGAGTGAGCTGATACCGCTCGCCGCAGCCGAACGACCGAGCGCAGCGAGTCAGTGAGCGAG
GAAGCGGAAGAGCGCCCAATACGCAAACCGCCTCTCCCCGCGCGTTGGCCGATTCATTAATGCAGCTGGC
ACGACAGGTTTCCCGACTGGAAAGCGGGCAGTGAGCGCAACGCAATTAATACGCGTACCGCTAGCCAGGA
AGAGTTTGTAGAAACGCAAAAAGGCCATCCGTCAGGATGGCCTTCTGCTTAGTTTGATGCCTGGCAGTTT
ATGGCGGGCGTCCTGCCCGCCACCCTCCGGGCCGTTGCTTCACAACGTTCAAATCCGCTCCCGGCGGATT
TGTCCTACTCAGGAGAGCGTTCACCGACAAACAACAGATAAAACGAAAGGCCCAGTCTTCCGACTGAGCC
TTTCGTTTTATTTGATGCCTGGCAGTTCCCTACTCTCGCG
