>Addgene plasmid #83146 | Hs.KRAS4b K117N | addgene partial sequence | sequence record 159046 | M13pUC-Fwd 5'-CCCAGTCACGACGTTGTAAAACG-3'
AATTCGAGCTCGGTCCGAGGATCCGAAATAATGATTTTATTTTGACTGATAGTGACCTGTTCGTTGCAAC
AAATTGATAAGCAATGCTTTTTTATAATGCCAACTTTGTACAAAAAAGTTGGCACCATGACTGAATATAA
ACTTGTGGTAGTTGGAGCTGGTGGCGTAGGCAAGAGTGCCTTGACGATACAGCTAATTCAGAATCATTTT
GTGGACGAATATGATCCAACAATAGAGGATTCCTACAGGAAGCAAGTAGTAATTGATGGAGAAACCTGTC
TCTTGGATATTCTCGACACAGCAGGTCAAGAGGAGTACAGTGCAATGAGGGACCAGTACATGAGGACTGG
GGAGGGCTTTCTTTGTGTATTTGCCATAAATAATACTAAATCATTTGAAGATATTCACCATTATAGAGAA
CAAATTAAAAGAGTTAAGGACTCTGAAGATGTACCTATGGTCCTAGTAGGAAATAATTGTGATTTGCCTT
CTAGAACAGTAGACACAAAACAGGCTCAGGACTTAGCAAGAAGTTATGGAATTCCTTTTATTGAAACATC
AGCAAAGACAAGACAGGGTGTTGATGATGCCTTCTATACATTAGTTCGAGAAATTCGAAAACATAAAGAA
AAGATGAGCAAAGATGGTAAAAAGAAGAAAAAGAAGTCAAAGACAAAGTGTGTAATTATGTAATCAACTT
TCTTGTACAAAGTTGGCATTATAGGAAAGCATTGCTTATCAATTTGTTGCAACGAACAGGTCACTATCAG
TCAAAATAAAATCATTATTTGCATGCAAGCTTAGATCCTCTAGACCAGCCAGGACAGAAATGCCTCGACT
TCGCTGCTACCCAAGGTTGCCGGGTGACGCACACCGTGGAAAC
